Addgene plasmid #250487: pPR-1_D_LN5T
Purpose: GRASP module to assemble sPPR proteins for RNA editing: module D_LN5T
Depositing lab: Ian Small. Depositing organization: University of Western Australia. Publication: GRASP: a modular toolkit for building synthetic pentatricopeptide repeat RNA-binding proteins. Dennis M, Low SY, Viljoen A, Pullakhandam A, Colas des Francs-Small C, Campbell-Clause L, Bond CS, Small I, Kwok van der Giezen FM. Nucleic Acids Res. 2025 Oct 28;53(20):gkaf1169. doi: 10.1093/nar/gkaf1169. PubMed 41224122.
Backbone
  Vector backbone: pAGM1311
  Backbone manufacturer: Sylvestre Marillonnet
  Vector type: Synthetic Biology
Growth in bacteria
  Bacterial resistance: Kanamycin, 50 μg/mL
  Growth temperature: 37°C
  Growth strain: DH5alpha
  Copy number: High Copy
Gene/Insert
  Gene/Insert name: D_LN5T
  Species: Synthetic
  Cloning method: Golden Gate
Terms and licenses: Academic/Nonprofit Terms; Industry Terms: Not Available to Industry
Depositor comments: GRASP kit for MoClo assembly of sPPR proteins is a library of 42 plasmids which can be combined to assemble sPPR proteins with 9, 14, or 19 motifs to target any RNA sequence of the same length. See the original publication for more information, and find code for analysis and script for GRASP assembly at https://github.com/farleykvdg/GRASP.
How to cite: pPR-1_D_LN5T was a gift from Ian Small (Addgene plasmid # 250487 ; http://n2t.net/addgene:250487 ; RRID:Addgene_250487)
