[The description below was written by a language model from this plasmid's Addgene catalogue record and pLannotate feature annotations shown in this document.]
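Description:
pPR-1_D_LN5T is a small (about 2.1 kb) synthetic-biology part plasmid built on the pAGM1311 backbone, a MoClo-style Golden Gate cloning vector. It is maintained in E. coli at high copy through a ColE1/pUC-type origin of replication. Selection is with kanamycin, conferred by an aminoglycoside phosphotransferase (aphA-3) coding sequence that the annotation places directly downstream of a bla (AmpR) promoter. A roughly 50 nt lacI fragment is also annotated next to the insert; it is most likely a leftover of the backbone's cloning region and not a functional repressor gene.

The payload is a synthetic module named D_LN5T, one of 42 plasmids in the GRASP kit for building synthetic pentatricopeptide repeat (sPPR) RNA-binding proteins. The only annotated feature in the insert region is a short stretch of roughly 150 nt, spanning the sequence origin, with similarity to an Arabidopsis thaliana PPR protein of the E subclass (PCMP-E50). This fits a designed PPR motif derived from plant consensus sequences. The record does not explain what the module name encodes in terms of assembly position, motif type or nucleotide-specifying residues. No promoter, tag or terminator is annotated around the insert, so the plasmid appears to be a storage and donor vector for a coding fragment, not an expression construct.

In use, the module is combined with other kit members by Golden Gate (MoClo) assembly to produce sPPR proteins of 9, 14 or 19 motifs, each able to target an RNA sequence of matching length. The stated application is RNA editing.
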