Features (pLannotate 1.2.2; 5 found; start..end, strand, type, name):
    229..333     +  promoter       AmpR promoter: bla
    334..1128    +  CDS            KanR: aminoglycoside phosphotransferase; aphA-3; confers resistance to kanamycin
   1299..1887    +  rep_origin     ori: high-copy-number ColE1/pMB1/pBR322/pUC origin of replication
   2070..2119    +  CDS            lacI (fragment): lac repressor; lacI; The lac repressor binds to the lac operator to inhibit transcription in E. coli. This inhibition can be relieved by adding lactose or isopropyl-β-D-thiogalactopyranoside (IPTG).
   2103..118     +  CDS            PCMP-E50 (fragment) (across the origin): PP192_ARATH - Experimental evidence at transcript level: Swiss-Prot protein existence level 2. From Arabidopsis thaliana (Mouse-ear cress).
>Addgene plasmid #250487 | pPR-1_D_LN5T | addgene full sequence | sequence record 498632 | Addgene NGS Result
ACATGCACGGGAGTTGTTTGACAAGATGCCTGAACGCAATGTGGTGTCTTGGACGGCGATGATCTCAGGG
TATGCACAAAATGGAAGAATCGACGAAGCTCGTGAATTGTCTTCACGAAGTGGCTCTTCAGTGGACGAAA
GGGCCTCGTGATACGCCTATTTTTATAGGTTAATGTCATGATAATAATGGTTTCTTAGACGTCAGGTGGC
ACTTTTCGGGGAAATGTGCGCGGAACCCCTATTTGTTTATTTTTCTAAATACATTCAAATATGTATCCGC
TCATGAGACAATAACCCTGATAAATGCTTCAATAATATTGAAAAAGGAAGAGTATGGCTAAAATGAGAAT
ATCACCGGAATTGAAAAAACTGATCGAAAAATACCGCTGCGTAAAAGATACGGAAGGAATGTCTCCTGCT
AAGGTATATAAGCTGGTGGGAGAAAATGAAAACCTATATTTAAAAATGACGGACAGCCGGTATAAAGGGA
CCACCTATGATGTGGAACGGGAAAAGGACATGATGCTATGGCTGGAAGGAAAGCTGCCTGTTCCAAAGGT
CCTGCACTTTGAACGGCATGATGGCTGGAGCAATCTGCTCATGAGTGAGGCCGATGGCGTCCTTTGCTCG
GAAGAGTATGAAGATGAACAAAGCCCTGAAAAGATTATCGAGCTGTATGCGGAGTGCATCAGGCTCTTTC
ACTCCATCGACATATCGGATTGTCCCTATACGAATAGCTTAGACAGCCGCTTAGCCGAATTGGATTACTT
ACTGAATAACGATCTGGCCGATGTGGATTGCGAAAACTGGGAAGAGGACACTCCATTTAAAGATCCGCGC
GAGCTGTATGATTTTTTAAAGACGGAAAAGCCCGAAGAGGAACTTGTCTTTTCCCACGGCGACCTGGGAG
ACAGCAACATCTTTGTGAAAGATGGCAAAGTAAGTGGCTTTATTGATCTTGGGAGAAGCGGCAGGGCGGA
CAAGTGGTATGACATTGCCTTCTGCGTCCGGTCGCTCAGGGAGGATATCGGGGAAGAACAGTATGTCGAG
CTATTTTTTGACTTACTGGGGATCAAGCCTGATTGGGAGAAAATAAAATATTATATTTTACTGGATGAAT
TGTTTTAGCTGTCAGACCAAGTTTACTCATATATACTTTAGATTGATTTAAAACTTCATTTTTAATTTAA
AAGGATCTAGGTGAAGATCCTTTTTGATAATCTCATGACCAAAATCCCTTAACGTGAGTTTTCGTTCCAC
TGAGCGTCAGACCCCGTAGAAAAGATCAAAGGATCTTCTTGAGATCCTTTTTTTCTGCGCGTAATCTGCT
GCTTGCAAACAAAAAAACCACCGCTACCAGCGGTGGTTTGTTTGCCGGATCAAGAGCTACCAACTCTTTT
TCCGAAGGTAACTGGCTTCAGCAGAGCGCAGATACCAAATACTGTTCTTCTAGTGTAGCCGTAGTTAGGC
CACCACTTCAAGAACTCTGTAGCACCGCCTACATACCTCGCTCTGCTAATCCTGTTACCAGTGGCTGCTG
CCAGTGGCGATAAGTCGTGTCTTACCGGGTTGGACTCAAGACGATAGTTACCGGATAAGGCGCAGCGGTC
GGGCTGAACGGGGGGTTCGTGCACACAGCCCAGCTTGGAGCGAACGACCTACACCGAACTGAGATACCTA
CAGCGTGAGCTATGAGAAAGCGCCACGCTTCCCGAAGGGAGAAAGGCGGACAGGTATCCGGTAAGCGGCA
GGGTCGGAACAGGAGAGCGCACGAGGGAGCTTCCAGGGGGAAACGCCTGGTATCTTTATAGTCCTGTCGG
GTTTCGCCACCTCTGACTTGAGCGTCGATTTTTGTGATGCTCGTCAGGGGGGCGGAGCCTATGGAAAAAC
GCCAGCAACGCGGCCTTTTTACGGTTCCTGGCCTTTTGCTGGCCTTTTGCTCACATGTTCTTTCCTGCGT
TATCCCCTGATTCTGTGGATAACCGTATTACCGCCTTTGAGTGAGCTGATACCGCTCGCCGCAGCCGAAC
GACCGAGCGCAGCGAGTCAGTGAGCGAGGAAGCGGAAGAGCGCCCAATACGCAAACCGCCTCTCCCCGCG
CGTTGGCCGATTCATTAATCACTCTGTGAAG
