>Addgene plasmid #250487 | pPR-1_D_LN5T | depositor partial sequence | sequence record 494239 | D_LN5T
GCACGGGAGTTGTTTGACAAGATGCCTGAACGCAATGTGGTGTCTTGGACGGCGATGATCTCAGGGTATG
CACAAAATGGAAGAATCGACGAAGCTCGTGAA
